Addgene plasmid #180634: pCA528 SPASTIN , L177D, residues 108-200
Purpose: Bacterial expression for SPASTIN MIT, residues 108-200. Has L177D mutation. Has N-term HIS-SUMO tag. Used for FP experiments. Internal ID: WISP21-13.
Depositing lab: Wesley Sundquist. Depositing organization: University of Utah. Publication: Comprehensive analysis of the human ESCRT-III-MIT domain interactome reveals new cofactors for cytokinetic abscission. Wenzel DM, Mackay DR, Skalicky JJ, Paine EL, Miller MS, Ullman KS, Sundquist WI. Elife. 2022 Sep 15;11:e77779. doi: 10.7554/eLife.77779. PubMed 36107470.
Backbone
  Vector backbone: pCA528
  Vector type: Bacterial Expression
Growth in bacteria
  Bacterial resistance: Kanamycin, 50 μg/mL
  Growth temperature: 37°C
  Growth strain: DH5alpha
  Copy number: Unknown
Gene/Insert
  Gene/Insert name: SPASTIN
  Species: H. sapiens (human)
  Mutation: Residues 108-200, L177D
  Promoter: T7
  Tag / fusion protein: HIS-SUMO (N terminal on backbone)
  Cloning method: Unknown
  Sequencing primers: 5′ T7 for; 3′ T7 term
Terms and licenses: Academic/Nonprofit Terms; Industry Terms: Not Available to Industry
Depositor comments: Read the preprint on bioRxiv: https://www.biorxiv.org/content/10.1101/2022.02.09.477148v1
How to cite: pCA528 SPASTIN , L177D, residues 108-200 was a gift from Wesley Sundquist (Addgene plasmid # 180634 ; http://n2t.net/addgene:180634 ; RRID:Addgene_180634)
