[The description below was written by a language model from this plasmid's Addgene catalogue record and pLannotate feature annotations shown in this document.]
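Description:
pCA528 SPASTIN, L177D, residues 108-200 is a bacterial expression plasmid of about 5.9 kb, built on the pCA528 backbone, for producing the MIT domain of human spastin (SPAST) in E. coli. The backbone has a pET-like layout. It carries a ColE1/pMB1-type origin with the pBR322 bom region and the rop gene, which moderates copy number, and an f1 phage origin. A kanamycin resistance gene (aph(3')-Ia) provides selection. Short tetracycline-resistance fragments and a fragment of the AmpR promoter are also annotated; these appear to be non-functional backbone remnants.

The expression cassette uses a T7 promoter followed by a lac operator and the T7 gene 10 ribosome binding site, and it ends at a T7 terminator. A lacI gene with its own promoter supplies the repressor. Transcription therefore requires a host that provides T7 RNA polymerase and is induced with IPTG. The open reading frame encodes an N-terminal His-SUMO tag (yeast SMT3) fused to spastin residues 108-200 carrying the L177D substitution. The His portion allows metal-affinity purification, and the SUMO moiety typically aids solubility and can be removed with a SUMO-specific protease. The N-terminal His tag is stated in the catalogue entry but is not annotated separately in the feature table. The table does show a His-tag fragment and a short T7 gene 10-derived segment downstream of the insert. These look like vector sequence lying beyond the insert, though the record does not say whether they are translated.

According to the record, the purified protein was used in fluorescence polarization (FP) binding experiments, as part of a survey of interactions between human ESCRT-III proteins and MIT domains. The record does not state the intended effect of L177D.
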