Features (pLannotate 1.2.2; 20 found; start..end, strand, type, name):
     12..440     +  rep_origin     f1 ori (sequence partly withheld): f1 bacteriophage origin of replication; arrow indicates direction of (+) strand synthesis
    493..550     +  promoter       AmpR promoter (fragment): bla
    559..1374    -  CDS            KanR: aminoglycoside phosphotransferase; aph(3')-Ia; confers resistance to kanamycin in bacteria or G418 (Geneticin®) in eukaryotes
   1496..2084    +  rep_origin     ori: high-copy-number ColE1/pMB1/pBR322/pUC origin of replication
   2270..2409    -  misc_feature   bom: basis of mobility region from pBR322
   2511..2702    -  CDS            rop: Rop protein, which maintains plasmids at low copy number; rop
   2719..3099    +  CDS            YPB1_ECOLX: Protein predicted: Swiss-Prot protein existence level 4. From Escherichia coli.
   3171..3462    -  CDS            TcR (fragment): tetracycline efflux protein; tet; confers resistance to tetracycline
   3477..3498    -  protein_bind   CAP binding site: CAP binding activates transcription in the presence of cAMP. E. coli catabolite activator protein
   3511..4593    -  CDS            lacI: lac repressor; lacI; The lac repressor binds to the lac operator to inhibit transcription in E. coli. This inhibition can be relieved by adding lactose or isopropyl-β-D-thiogalactopyranoside (IPTG).
   4594..4671    -  promoter       lacI promoter: lacI
   4679..4958    -  CDS            TcR (fragment): tetracycline efflux protein; tet; confers resistance to tetracycline
   4980..4998    +  promoter       T7 promoter: promoter for bacteriophage T7 RNA polymerase
   4999..5023    +  protein_bind   lac operator: The lac repressor binds to the lac operator to inhibit transcription in E. coli. This inhibition can be relieved by adding lactose or isopropyl-β-D-thiogalactopyranoside (IPTG). lac repressor encoded by lacI
   5038..5060    +  RBS            RBS: efficient ribosome binding site from bacteriophage T7 gene 10 (Olins and Rangwala, 1989)
   5095..5384    +  CDS            SUMO (fragment): cleavable ubiquitin-like protein tag; S. cerevisiae SMT3 (truncated)
   5392..5664    +  CDS            SPAST (fragment): SPAST_HUMAN - Also known as ADPSP, FSP2, KIAA1083 From Homo sapiens (Human).
   5714..5731    +  CDS            9xHis (fragment): 9xHis affinity tag
   5741..5790    +  CDS            SET1 (fragment): solubility-enhancement tag derived from T7 phage gene 10B
   5798..5845    +  terminator     T7 terminator: transcription terminator for bacteriophage T7 RNA polymerase
>Addgene plasmid #180634 | pCA528 SPASTIN , L177D, residues 108-200 | addgene full sequence | sequence record 358583 | Addgene NGS Result
TGGCGAATGGG
[124 nt withheld, positions 12-135]
C
[91 nt withheld, positions 137-227]
A
[49 nt withheld, positions 229-277]
CCTTTGACGTTGGAGTCCACGTTCTTT
[37 nt withheld, positions 305-341]
ACCCTATCTCGGTCTATTCTTTTGATTTATAAGGGATTTTGCCGATTTCGGCCTATTGGTTAAAAAATGA
GCTGATTTAACAAAAATTTAACGCGAATTTTAACAAAATATTAACGCTTACAATTTAGGTGGCACTTTTC
GGGGAAATGTGCGCGGAACCCCTATTTGTTTATTTTTCTAAATACATTCAAATATGTATCCGCTCATGAA
TTAATTCTTAGAAAAACTCATCGAGCATCAAATGAAACTGCAATTTATTCATATCAGGATTATCAATACC
ATATTTTTGAAAAAGCCGTTTCTGTAATGAAGGAGAAAACTCACCGAGGCAGTTCCATAGGATGGCAAGA
TCCTGGTATCGGTCTGCGATTCCGACTCGTCCAACATCAATACAACCTATTAATTTCCCCTCGTCAAAAA
TAAGGTTATCAAGTGAGAAATCACCATGAGTGACGACTGAATCCGGTGAGAATGGCAAAAGTTTATGCAT
TTCTTTCCAGACTTGTTCAACAGGCCAGCCATTACGCTCGTCATCAAAATCACTCGCATCAACCAAACCG
TTATTCATTCGTGATTGCGCCTGAGCGAGACGAAATACGCGATCGCTGTTAAAAGGACAATTACAAACAG
GAATCGAATGCAACCGGCGCAGGAACACTGCCAGCGCATCAACAATATTTTCACCTGAATCAGGATATTC
TTCTAATACCTGGAATGCTGTTTTCCCGGGGATCGCAGTGGTGAGTAACCATGCATCATCAGGAGTACGG
ATAAAATGCTTGATGGTCGGAAGAGGCATAAATTCCGTCAGCCAGTTTAGTCTGACCATCTCATCTGTAA
CATCATTGGCAACGCTACCTTTGCCATGTTTCAGAAACAACTCTGGCGCATCGGGCTTCCCATACAATCG
ATAGATTGTCGCACCTGATTGCCCGACATTATCGCGAGCCCATTTATACCCATATAAATCAGCATCCATG
TTGGAATTTAATCGCGGCCTAGAGCAAGACGTTTCCCGTTGAATATGGCTCATAACACCCCTTGTATTAC
TGTTTATGTAAGCAGACAGTTTTATTGTTCATGACCAAAATCCCTTAACGTGAGTTTTCGTTCCACTGAG
CGTCAGACCCCGTAGAAAAGATCAAAGGATCTTCTTGAGATCCTTTTTTTCTGCGCGTAATCTGCTGCTT
GCAAACAAAAAAACCACCGCTACCAGCGGTGGTTTGTTTGCCGGATCAAGAGCTACCAACTCTTTTTCCG
AAGGTAACTGGCTTCAGCAGAGCGCAGATACCAAATACTGTCCTTCTAGTGTAGCCGTAGTTAGGCCACC
ACTTCAAGAACTCTGTAGCACCGCCTACATACCTCGCTCTGCTAATCCTGTTACCAGTGGCTGCTGCCAG
TGGCGATAAGTCGTGTCTTACCGGGTTGGACTCAAGACGATAGTTACCGGATAAGGCGCAGCGGTCGGGC
TGAACGGGGGGTTCGTGCACACAGCCCAGCTTGGAGCGAACGACCTACACCGAACTGAGATACCTACAGC
GTGAGCTATGAGAAAGCGCCACGCTTCCCGAAGGGAGAAAGGCGGACAGGTATCCGGTAAGCGGCAGGGT
CGGAACAGGAGAGCGCACGAGGGAGCTTCCAGGGGGAAACGCCTGGTATCTTTATAGTCCTGTCGGGTTT
CGCCACCTCTGACTTGAGCGTCGATTTTTGTGATGCTCGTCAGGGGGGCGGAGCCTATGGAAAAACGCCA
GCAACGCGGCCTTTTTACGGTTCCTGGCCTTTTGCTGGCCTTTTGCTCACATGTTCTTTCCTGCGTTATC
CCCTGATTCTGTGGATAACCGTATTACCGCCTTTGAGTGAGCTGATACCGCTCGCCGCAGCCGAACGACC
GAGCGCAGCGAGTCAGTGAGCGAGGAAGCGGAAGAGCGCCTGATGCGGTATTTTCTCCTTACGCATCTGT
GCGGTATTTCACACCGCAATGGTGCACTCTCAGTACAATCTGCTCTGATGCCGCATAGTTAAGCCAGTAT
ACACTCCGCTATCGCTACGTGACTGGGTCATGGCTGCGCCCCGACACCCGCCAACACCCGCTGACGCGCC
CTGACGGGCTTGTCTGCTCCCGGCATCCGCTTACAGACAAGCTGTGACCGTCTCCGGGAGCTGCATGTGT
CAGAGGTTTTCACCGTCATCACCGAAACGCGCGAGGCAGCTGCGGTAAAGCTCATCAGCGTGGTCGTGAA
GCGATTCACAGATGTCTGCCTGTTCATCCGCGTCCAGCTCGTTGAGTTTCTCCAGAAGCGTTAATGTCTG
GCTTCTGATAAAGCGGGCCATGTTAAGGGCGGTTTTTTCCTGTTTGGTCACTGATGCCTCCGTGTAAGGG
GGATTTCTGTTCATGGGGGTAATGATACCGATGAAACGAGAGAGGATGCTCACGATACGGGTTACTGATG
ATGAACATGCCCGGTTACTGGAACGTTGTGAGGGTAAACAACTGGCGGTATGGATGCGGCGGGACCAGAG
AAAAATCACTCATGGTCAATGCCAGCGCTTCGTTAATACAGATGTAGGTGTTCCACAGGGTAGCCAGCAG
CATCCTGCGATGCAGATCCGGAACATAATGGTGCAGGGCGCTGACTTCCGCGTTTCCAGACTTTACGAAA
CACGGAAACCGAAGACCATTCATGTTGTTGCTCAGGTCGCAGACGTTTTGCAGCAGCAGTCGCTTCACGT
TCGCTCGCGTATCGGTGATTCATTCTGCTAACCAGTAAGGCAACCCCGCCAGCCTAGCCGGGTCCTCAAC
GACAGGAGCACGATCATGCGCACCCGTGGGGCCGCCATGCCGGCGATAATGGCCTGCTTCTCGCCGAAAC
GTTTGGTGGCGGGACCAGTGACGAAGGCTTGAGCGATGGCGTGCAAGATTCCGAATACCGCAAGCGACAG
GCCGATCATCGTCGCGCTCCAGCGAAAGCGGTCCTCGCCGAAAATGACCCAGAGCGCTGCCGGCACCTGT
CCTACGAGTTGCATGATAAAGAAGACAGTCATAAGTGCGGCGACGATAGTCATGCCCCGCGCCCACCGGA
AGGAGCTGACTGGGTTGAAGGCTCTCAAGGGCATCGGTCGAGATCCCGGTGCCTAATGAGTGAGCTAACT
TACATTAATTGCGTTGCGCTCACTGCCCGCTTTCCAGTCGGGAAACCTGTCGTGCCAGCTGCATTAATGA
ATCGGCCAACGCGCGGGGAGAGGCGGTTTGCGTATTGGGCGCCAGGGTGGTTTTTCTTTTCACCAGTGAG
ACGGGCAACAGCTGATTGCCCTTCACCGCCTGGCCCTGAGAGAGTTGCAGCAAGCGGTCCACGCTGGTTT
GCCCCAGCAGGCGAAAATCCTGTTTGATGGTGGTTAACGGCGGGATATAACATGAGCTGTCTTCGGTATC
GTCGTATCCCACTACCGAGATATCCGCACCAACGCGCAGCCCGGACTCGGTAATGGCGCGCATTGCGCCC
AGCGCCATCTGATCGTTGGCAACCAGCATCGCAGTGGGAACGATGCCCTCATTCAGCATTTGCATGGTTT
GTTGAAAACCGGACATGGCACTCCAGTCGCCTTCCCGTTCCGCTATCGGCTGAATTTGATTGCGAGTGAG
ATATTTATGCCAGCCAGCCAGACGCAGACGCGCCGAGACAGAACTTAATGGGCCCGCTAACAGCGCGATT
TGCTGGTGACCCAATGCGACCAGATGCTCCACGCCCAGTCGCGTACCGTCTTCATGGGAGAAAATAATAC
TGTTGATGGGTGTCTGGTCAGAGACATCAAGAAATAACGCCGGAACATTAGTGCAGGCAGCTTCCACAGC
AATGGCATCCTGGTCATCCAGCGGATAGTTAATGATCAGCCCACTGACGCGTTGCGCGAGAAGATTGTGC
ACCGCCGCTTTACAGGCTTCGACGCCGCTTCGTTCTACCATCGACACCACCACGCTGGCACCCAGTTGAT
CGGCGCGAGATTTAATCGCCGCGACAATTTGCGACGGCGCGTGCAGGGCCAGACTGGAGGTGGCAACGCC
AATCAGCAACGACTGTTTGCCCGCCAGTTGTTGTGCCACGCGGTTGGGAATGTAATTCAGCTCCGCCATC
GCCGCTTCCACTTTTTCCCGCGTTTTCGCAGAAACGTGGCTGGCCTGGTTCACCACGCGGGAAACGGTCT
GATAAGAGACACCGGCATACTCTGCGACATCGTATAACGTTACTGGTTTCACATTCACCACCCTGAATTG
ACTCTCTTCCGGGCGCTATCATGCCATACCGCGAAAGGTTTTGCGCCATTCGATGGTGTCCGGGATCTCG
ACGCTCTCCCTTATGCGACTCCTGCATTAGGAAGCAGCCCAGTAGTAGGTTGAGGCCGTTGATCACCGCC
GCCGCAAGGAATGGTGCATGCAAGGAGATGGCGCCCAACAGTCCCCCGTCCACGGGGCCTGCCACCATAC
CCACGCCGAAACAAGCGCTCATGAGCCCGAAGTGGCGAGCCCGATCTTCCCCATCGGTGATGTCGGCGAT
ATAGGCGCCAGCAACCGCACCTGTGGCGCCGGTGATGCCGGCCACGATGCGTCCGGCGTAGAGGATCGAG
ATCTCGATCCCGCGAAATTAATACGACTCACTATAGGGGAATTGTGAGCGGATAACAATTCCCCTCTAGA
AATAATTTTGTTTAACTTTAAGAAGGAGATATACATATGGGTCATCACCATCATCACCATGGTTCGGACT
CAGAAGTCAATCAAGAAGCTAAGCCAGAGGTCAAGCCAGAAGTCAAGCCTGAGACTCACATCAATTTAAA
GGTTTCCGATGGATCTTCAGAGATCTTCTTCAAGATCAAAAAGACCACTCCTTTAAGAAGGCTGATGGAA
GCGTTCGCTAAAAGACAGGGTAAGGAAATGGACTCCTTAAGATTCTTGTACGACGGTATTAGAATTCAAG
CTGATCAGACCCCTGAAGATTTGGACATGGAGGATAACGATATTATTGAGGCTCACAGAGAACAGATTGG
TGGGGTGCCGGGCGGCGAGGCCGAGCGCGTCCGAGTCTTCCACAAACAGGCCTTCGAGTACATCTCCATT
GCCCTGCGCATCGATGAGGATGAGAAAGCAGGACAGAAGGAGCAAGCTGTGGAATGGTATAAGAAAGGTA
TTGAAGAACTGGAAAAAGGAATAGCTGTTATAGTTACAGGACAAGGTGAACAGTGTGAAAGAGCTAGACG
CGATCAAGCTAAAATGATGACTAATTTGGTTATGGCCAAGGACCGCTTACAACTTCTAGAGAAGATGCAA
CCATGAGGATCCGAATTCGAGCTCCGTCGACAAGCTTGCGGCCGCACTCGAGCACCACCACCACCACCAC
TGAGATCCGGCTGCTAACAAAGCCCGAAAGGAAGCTGAGTTGGCTGCTGCCACCGCTGAGCAATAACTAG
CATAACCCCTTGGGGCCTCTAAACGGGTCTTGAGGGGTTTTTTGCTGAAAGGAGGAACTATATCCGGAT
